>Addgene plasmid #14059 | pEIIIA | addgene partial sequence | sequence record 20290 | T7 5'-TAATACGACTCACTATAGGG-3'
GGCGAGCTCGAATTCCGCGATTCCATCAAAATTGCCTGGGAAAGCCCACAGGGGCAAGTTTCCAGGTACA
GGGTGACCTACTCAAGCCCTGAGGATGGAATCCATGAGCTTTTCCCTGCGCCTGATGGTGACGAGGACAC
GGCAGAGCTGCACGGCCTCAGGCCGGGTTCTGAGTACACAGTCAGTGTGGTTGCCTTGCACGGTGGCATG
GAGAGCCAGCCCCTGATTGGAGTGGAATTCCGTGTATTCTATAGTGTCACCTAAATCGTATGTGTATGAT
ACATAAGGTTATGTATTAATTGTAGCCGCGTTCTAACGACAATATGTACAAGCCTAATTGTGTAGCATCT
GGCTTACTGAAGCAGACCCTATCATCTCTCTCGTAAACTGCCGTCAGAGTCGGTTTGGTTGGACGAACCT
TCTGAGTTTCTGGTAACGCCGTCCCGCACCCGGAAATGGTCAGCGAACCAATCAGCAGGGTCATCGCTAG
CCAGATCCTCTACGCCGGACGCATCGTGGCCGGCATCACCGGCGCCACAGGTGCGGTTGCTGGCGCCTAT
ATCGCCGACATCACCGATGGGGAAGATCGGGCTCGCCACTTCGGGCTCATGAGCGCTTGTTTCGGCGTGN
GTATGGTGGCAGGCCCCGTGGCCGGGGGACTGTTGGGCGCCATCTCCTTGCATGCACCATTCCTTGCGGC
GGCGGTGCTCAACGGCCTCAACCTACTACTGGGCTGCTTCCTAAT
