[The description below was written by a language model from this plasmid's Addgene catalogue record.]
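Description:
pEIIIA is a small bacterial plasmid built on the Promega pGEM-2 backbone (about 2.9 kb without insert), carrying a 213 bp fragment of rat (R. norvegicus) fibronectin, Fn1, that corresponds to the alternatively spliced EIIIA segment, also called ED. The fragment was derived as a TaqI-to-HinfI piece of the fibronectin sequence, fitted with EcoRI linkers, and inserted at the EcoRI site of the vector. EcoRI sites are preserved on both sides, so the insert can be released with a single enzyme. Because the same site flanks both ends, the orientation of the insert is not evident from the record. The plasmid is propagated in E. coli under ampicillin selection; its copy number is listed as unknown.

pGEM-2 is a standard in vitro transcription vector in which opposing T7 and SP6 phage promoters flank the cloning site, consistent with the T7 and SP6 sequencing primers listed here. This arrangement allows strand-specific RNA to be synthesised from either direction across the insert. Although the catalogue classifies the vector type as mammalian expression, no mammalian promoter, polyadenylation signal or eukaryotic selection marker is recorded. The short exon-sized fragment is also better suited to making a segment-specific hybridisation probe than to producing protein. The associated publication concerns cell-type-specific fibronectin subunits generated by alternative splicing, which fits use of the construct as a probe to distinguish fibronectin transcripts that include the EIIIA segment from those that lack it. The record does not, however, explicitly describe the intended application. No feature table was supplied, so the details here rest on the catalogue fields alone.
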