Addgene plasmid #14059: pEIIIA
Depositing lab: Richard Hynes. Depositing organization: Massachusetts Institute of Technology. Publication: Cell-type-specific fibronectin subunits generated by alternative splicing. Paul JI, Schwarzbauer JE, Tamkun JW, Hynes RO. J Biol Chem. 1986 Sep 15. 261(26):12258-65. PubMed 3528152.
Backbone
  Vector backbone: pGEM-2
  Backbone manufacturer: Promega
  Backbone size w/o insert (bp): 2869
  Vector type: Mammalian Expression
Growth in bacteria
  Bacterial resistance: Ampicillin, 100 μg/mL
  Growth temperature: 37°C
  Growth strain: DH5alpha
  Copy number: Unknown
Gene/Insert
  Gene/Insert name: Rat Fibronectin EIIIA (alt name: ED)
  Species: R. norvegicus (rat)
  Insert size (bp): 213
  Mutation: EcoRI linkers added to TaqI to HinfI fragment
  GenBank ID: U82612
  Entrez Gene: Fn1 (a.k.a. FIBNEC, fn-1)
  Cloning method: Restriction Enzyme; 5′ cloning site EcoRI (not destroyed); 3′ cloning site EcoRI (not destroyed)
  Sequencing primers: 5′ T7; 3′ SP6
Terms and licenses: Academic/Nonprofit Terms; Industry Terms: Not Available to Industry
How to cite: pEIIIA was a gift from Richard Hynes (Addgene plasmid # 14059 ; http://n2t.net/addgene:14059 ; RRID:Addgene_14059)
